Addgene plasmid #139684: pAIP Nup62Fv2GFP
Purpose: Nup62 dimerization construct fused to 2 copies of GFP under an SFFV promoter
Depositing lab: Edward Campbell. Depositing organization: Loyola University Chicago Health Sciences Campus. Publication: Nuclear pore blockade reveals that HIV-1 completes reverse transcription and uncoating in the nucleus. Dharan A, Bachmann N, Talley S, Zwikelmaier V, Campbell EM. Nat Microbiol. 2020 Jun 1. pii: 10.1038/s41564-020-0735-8. doi: 10.1038/s41564-020-0735-8. PubMed 32483230.
Backbone
  Vector backbone: pAIP
  Backbone manufacturer: Jeremy Luban Addgene plasmid 74171
  Backbone size w/o insert (bp): 7826
  Total vector size (bp): 11194
  Vector type: Mammalian Expression, Lentiviral
  Selectable markers: Puromycin
Growth in bacteria
  Bacterial resistance: Ampicillin, 100 μg/mL
  Growth temperature: 37°C
  Growth strain: NEB Stable
  Copy number: High Copy
Gene/Insert
  Gene/Insert name: Nup62
  Species: H. sapiens (human)
  Insert size (bp): 3342
  GenBank ID: BC003663.2 23636
  Entrez Gene: NUP62 (a.k.a. IBSN, SNDI, p62)
  Promoter: SFFV
  Tag / fusion protein: Dimerization domain FKBP (C terminal on insert); 2 copies of GFP (C terminal on insert)
  Cloning method: Restriction Enzyme; 5′ cloning site Xho1 (not destroyed); 3′ cloning site Hpa1 (not destroyed)
  Sequencing primers: 5′ SFFV Forward; 3′ IRES rev
Terms and licenses: Academic/Nonprofit Terms; Industry Terms: Not Available to Industry
How to cite: pAIP Nup62Fv2GFP was a gift from Edward Campbell (Addgene plasmid # 139684 ; http://n2t.net/addgene:139684 ; RRID:Addgene_139684)
