[The description below was written by a language model from this plasmid's Addgene catalogue record and pLannotate feature annotations shown in this document.]
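Description:
pAIP Nup62Fv2GFP is an HIV-1-based lentiviral transfer vector for mammalian expression, built on the pAIP backbone. It is propagated in bacteria through a high-copy ColE1/pUC-type origin with ampicillin selection (AmpR under its own bla promoter). The viral portion begins with a CMV enhancer/promoter placed upstream of a truncated 5' LTR, which drives production of the packageable genomic RNA in producer cells. This is followed by the Ψ packaging signal with a short gag fragment, the Rev response element for Rev-dependent nuclear export, and the cPPT/CTS element. A WPRE, a nef fragment and a second truncated LTR annotation close the vector genome. An SV40 promoter/enhancer segment is also annotated in the plasmid backbone upstream of the CMV element.

The payload is a single bicistronic cassette driven by the spleen focus-forming virus (SFFV) LTR promoter. Human NUP62, a core nuclear pore complex component, is fused at its C terminus to DmrB, the F36V mutant of FKBP12 that binds synthetic ligands not recognised by wild-type FKBP. This domain lets the fusion be dimerised on addition of such a ligand. Two tandem EGFP copies follow to make the protein visible by fluorescence. Downstream, an EMCV IRES directs translation of puromycin N-acetyltransferase from the same transcript, so transduced cells can be selected with puromycin. The sequenced record is slightly longer than the catalogue total size, a minor discrepancy. The associated publication title indicates that the construct was used for nuclear pore blockade in studies of where HIV-1 completes reverse transcription and uncoating.
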