Features (pLannotate 1.2.2; 25 found; start..end, strand, type, name):
     31..83      -  misc_feature   bom (fragment): basis of mobility region from pBR322
    245..574     +  promoter       SV40 promoter: SV40 enhancer and early promoter
    586..965     +  enhancer       CMV enhancer: human cytomegalovirus immediate early enhancer
    966..1165    +  promoter       CMV promoter: human cytomegalovirus (CMV) immediate early promoter
   1183..1363    +  LTR            5' LTR (truncated): truncated 5' long terminal repeat (LTR) from HIV-1
   1410..1535    +  misc_feature   HIV-1 Ψ: packaging signal of human immunodeficiency virus type 1
   1519..1857    +  CDS            HIV-1 gag (fragment): gag protein from human immunodeficiency virus 1; gag
   2032..2265    +  misc_feature   RRE: The Rev response element (RRE) of HIV-1 allows for Rev-dependent mRNA export from the nucleus to the cytoplasm.
   2642..2742    +  CDS            Rev (fragment): human immunodeficiency virus 1 (HIV-1) Rev protein; rev; enhances nuclear export of unspliced and incompletely spliced viral mRNAs
   2792..2909    +  misc_feature   cPPT/CTS: central polypurine tract and central termination sequence of HIV-1
   3046..3453    +  promoter       SFFV promoter: spleen focus-forming virus long terminal repeat (LTR) promoter
   3514..5079    +  CDS            NUP62: NUP62_HUMAN - Experimental evidence at protein level: Swiss-Prot protein existence level 1. Essential component of the nuclear pore complex (PubMed:1915414). The N-terminal is probably involved in nucleocytoplasmic transport (PubMed:1915414). The C-terminal is involved in protein-protein interaction probably via coiled-coil formation, promotes its association with centrosomes and may function in anchorage of p62 to the pore complex (PubMed:1915414, PubMed:24107630). Plays a role in mitotic cell cycle progression by regulating centrosome segregation, centriole maturation and spindle orientation
   5086..5406    +  CDS            DmrB: F36V mutant of FK506-binding protein FKBP12 binds synthetic ligands that do not bind wild-type FKBP
   5419..6132    +  CDS            EGFP: EGFP is a basic (constitutively fluorescent) green fluorescent protein published in 1996, derived from Aequorea victoria. It is reported to be a rapidly-maturing weak dimer with moderate acid sensitivity.
   6136..6855    +  CDS            EGFP: the original enhanced GFP (Yang et al., 1996) mammalian codon-optimized
   6877..6897    +  misc_feature   MCS (fragment): multiple cloning site
   6915..6939    -  promoter       chicken β-actin promoter (fragment): contains a 21-bp deletion relative to the standard chicken β-actin promoter
   6940..7513    +  misc_feature   IRES: internal ribosome entry site (IRES) of the encephalomyocarditis virus (EMCV)
   7519..8118    +  CDS            PuroR: puromycin N-acetyltransferase; pac from Streptomyces alboniger; confers resistance to puromycin
   8128..8716    +  misc_feature   WPRE: woodchuck hepatitis virus posttranscriptional regulatory element
   8727..9227    +  CDS            nef (fragment): NEF_HV1LA - Experimental evidence at protein level: Swiss-Prot protein existence level 1. Extracellular Nef protein targets CD4(+) T-lymphocytes for apoptosis by interacting with CXCR4 surface receptors. From Human immunodeficiency virus type 1 group M subtype B (isolate Lai) (HIV-1).
   9234..9414    +  LTR            5' LTR (truncated): truncated 5' long terminal repeat (LTR) from HIV-1
   9485..10073   -  rep_origin     ori: high-copy-number ColE1/pMB1/pBR322/pUC origin of replication
  10244..11104   -  CDS            AmpR: β-lactamase; bla; confers resistance to ampicillin, carbenicillin, and related antibiotics
  11105..11209   -  promoter       AmpR promoter: bla
>Addgene plasmid #139684 | pAIP Nup62Fv2GFP | addgene full sequence | sequence record 417552 | Addgene NGS Result
GTCGACGGATCGGGAGATCTCCCGATCCCCTATGGTGCACTCTCAGTACAATCTGCTCTGATGCCGCATA
GTTAAGCCAGTATCTGCTCCCTGCTTGTGTGTTGGAGGTCGCTGAGTAGTGCGCGAGCAAAATTTAAGCT
ACAACAAGGCAAGGCTTGACCGACAATTGCATGAAGAATCTGCTTAGGGTTAGGCGTTTTGCGCTGCTTC
GCGATGTACGGGCCAGATATACGCGCTGTGGAATGTGTGTCAGTTAGGGTGTGGAAAGTCCCCAGGCTCC
CCAGCAGGCAGAAGTATGCAAAGCATGCATCTCAATTAGTCAGCAACCAGGTGTGGAAAGTCCCCAGGCT
CCCCAGCAGGCAGAAGTATGCAAAGCATGCATCTCAATTAGTCAGCAACCATAGTCCCGCCCCTAACTCC
GCCCATCCCGCCCCTAACTCCGCCCAGTTCCGCCCATTCTCCGCCCCATGGCTGACTAATTTTTTTTATT
TATGCAGAGGCCGAGGCCGCCTCTGCCTCTGAGCTATTCCAGAAGTAGTGAGGAGGCTTTTTTGGAGGCC
TAGGCTTTTGCAAAAAGCTCGCGTTGACATTGATTATTGACTAGTTATTAATAGTAATCAATTACGGGGT
CATTAGTTCATAGCCCATATATGGAGTTCCGCGTTACATAACTTACGGTAAATGGCCCGCCTGGCTGACC
GCCCAACGACCCCCGCCCATTGACGTCAATAATGACGTATGTTCCCATAGTAACGCCAATAGGGACTTTC
CATTGACGTCAATGGGTGGAGTATTTACGGTAAACTGCCCACTTGGCAGTACATCAAGTGTATCATATGC
CAAGTACGCCCCCTATTGACGTCAATGACGGTAAATGGCCCGCCTGGCATTATGCCCAGTACATGACCTT
ATGGGACTTTCCTACTTGGCAGTACATCTACGTATTAGTCATCGCTATTACCATGGTGATGCGGTTTTGG
CAGTACATCAATGGGCGTGGATAGCGGTTTGACTCACGGGGATTTCCAAGTCTCCACCCCATTGACGTCA
ATGGGAGTTTGTTTTGGCACCAAAATCAACGGGACTTTCCAAAATGTCGTAACAACTCCGCCCCATTGAC
GCAAATGGGCGGTAGGCGTGTACGGTGGGAGGTCTATATAAGCAGCGCGTTTTGCCTGTACTGGGTCTCT
CTGGTTAGACCAGATCTGAGCCTGGGAGCTCTCTGGCTAACTAGGGAACCCACTGCTTAAGCCTCAATAA
AGCTTGCCTTGAGTGCTTCAAGTAGTGTGTGCCCGTCTGTTGTGTGACTCTGGTAACTAGAGATCCCTCA
GACCCTTTTAGTCAGTGTGGAAAATCTCTAGCAGTGGCGCCCGAACAGGGACTTGAAAGCGAAAGGGAAA
CCAGAGGAGCTCTCTCGACGCAGGACTCGGCTTGCTGAAGCGCGCACGGCAAGAGGCGAGGGGCGGCGAC
TGGTGAGTACGCCAAAAATTTTGACTAGCGGAGGCTAGAAGGAGAGAGATGGGTGCGAGAGCGTCAGTAT
TAAGCGGGGGAGAATTAGATCGCGATGGGAAAAAATTCGGTTAAGGCCAGGGGGAAAGAAAAAATATAAA
TTAAAACATATAGTATGGGCAAGCAGGGAGCTAGAACGATTCGCAGTTAATCCTGGCCTGTTAGAAACAT
CAGAAGGCTGTAGACAAATACTGGGACAGCTACAACCATCCCTTCAGACAGGATCAGAAGAACTTAGATC
ATTATATAATACAGTAGCAACCCTCTATTGTGTGCATCAAAGGATAGAGATAAAAGACACCAAGGAAGCT
TTAGACAAGATAGAGGAAGAGCAAAACAAAAGTAAGACCACCGCACAGCAAGCGGCCGGCCGCTGATCTT
CAGACCTGGAGGAGGAGATATGAGGGACAATTGGAGAAGTGAATTATATAAATATAAAGTAGTAAAAATT
GAACCATTAGGAGTAGCACCCACCAAGGCAAAGAGAAGAGTGGTGCAGAGAGAAAAAAGAGCAGTGGGAA
TAGGAGCTTTGTTCCTTGGGTTCTTGGGAGCAGCAGGAAGCACTATGGGCGCAGCGTCAATGACGCTGAC
GGTACAGGCCAGACAATTATTGTCTGGTATAGTGCAGCAGCAGAACAATTTGCTGAGGGCTATTGAGGCG
CAACAGCATCTGTTGCAACTCACAGTCTGGGGCATCAAGCAGCTCCAGGCAAGAATCCTGGCTGTGGAAA
GATACCTAAAGGATCAACAGCTCCTGGGGATTTGGGGTTGCTCTGGAAAACTCATTTGCACCACTGCTGT
GCCTTGGAATGCTAGTTGGAGTAATAAATCTCTGGAACAGATTTGGAATCACACGACCTGGATGGAGTGG
GACAGAGAAATTAACAATTACACAAGCTTAATACACTCCTTAATTGAAGAATCGCAAAACCAGCAAGAAA
AGAATGAACAAGAATTATTGGAATTAGATAAATGGGCAAGTTTGTGGAATTGGTTTAACATAACAAATTG
GCTGTGGTATATAAAATTATTCATAATGATAGTAGGAGGCTTGGTAGGTTTAAGAATAGTTTTTGCTGTA
CTTTCTATAGTGAATAGAGTTAGGCAGGGATATTCACCATTATCGTTTCAGACCCACCTCCCAACCCCGA
GGGGACCCGACAGGCCCGAAGGAATAGAAGAAGAAGGTGGAGAGAGAGACAGAGACAGATCCATTCGATT
AGTGAACGGATCGGCACTGCGTGCGCCAATTCTGCAGACAAATGGCAGTATTCATCCACAATTTTAAAAG
AAAAGGGGGGATTGGGGGGTACAGTGCAGGGGAAAGAATAGTAGACATAATAGCAACAGACATACAAACT
AAAGAATTACAAAAACAAATTACAAAAATTCAAAATTTTCGGGTTTATTACAGGGACAGCAGAGATCCAG
TTTGGTTAATTAACTGCAGCCCCGATAAAATAAAAGATTTTATTTAGTCTCCAGAAAAAGGGGGGAATGA
AAGACCCCACCTGTAGGTTTGGCAAGCTAGCTGCAGTAACGCCATTTTGCAAGGCATGGAAAAATACCAA
ACCAAGAATAGAGAAGTTCAGATCAAGGGCGGGTACATGAAAATAGCTAACGTTGGGCCAAACAGGATAT
CTGCGGTGAGCAGTTTCGGCCCCGGCCCGGGGCCAAGAACAGATGGTCACCGCAGTTTCGGCCCCGGCCC
GAGGCCAAGAACAGATGGTCCCCAGATATGGCCCAACCCTCAGCAGTTTCTTAAGACCCATCAGATGTTT
CCAGGCTCCCCCAAGGACCTGAAATGACCCTGCGCCTTATTTGAATTAACCAATCAGCCTGCTTCTCGCT
TCTGTTCGCGCGCTTCTGCTTCCCGAGCTCTATAAAAGAGCTCACAACCCCTCACTCGGCGCGCCAGTCC
TCCGACAGACTGAGTCGCCCGGGGGTCTAGAAGCGCTGGATCCGTTTAAACGCGGCCGCCCAGCACAGTG
GCTCGAGGCCACCATGAGCGGGTTTAATTTTGGAGGCACTGGGGCCCCTACAGGCGGGTTCACGTTTGGC
ACTGCAAAGACGGCAACAACCACACCTGCTACAGGGTTTTCTTTCTCCACCTCTGGCACTGGAGGGTTTA
ATTTTGGGGCTCCCTTCCAACCAGCCACAAGTACCCCTTCCACCGGCCTGTTCTCACTTGCCACCCAGAC
TCCGGCCACACAGACGACAGGCTTCACTTTTGGAACAGCGACTCTTGCTTCGGGGGGAACTGGATTTTCT
TTGGGGATCGGTGCTTCAAAGCTCAACTTGAGCAACACAGCTGCCACCCCAGCCATGGCAAACCCCAGCG
GCTTTGGGCTGGGCAGCAGCAACCTCACTAATGCCATATCGAGCACCGTCACCTCCAGCCAGGGCACAGC
ACCCACCGGCTTTGTGTTTGGCCCCTCCACCACCTCTGTGGCTCCAGCTACCACATCTGGAGGCTTCTCA
TTCACTGGTGGAAGCACGGCCCAACCCTCCGGTTTCAACATTGGCTCAGCAGGGAATTCAGCCCAGCCCA
CGGCACCTGCCACGTTGCCCTTCACTCCGGCCACGCCAGCAGCCACCACAGCAGGTGCCACACAGCCAGC
TGCTCCCACACCCACAGCCACCATCACCAGTACTGGGCCCAGCCTCTTTGCGTCAATAGCAACTGCTCCA
ACCTCATCTGCCACCACTGGACTCTCCCTCTGTACCCCTGTGACCACAGCGGGCGCCCCCACTGCTGGGA
CACAGGGCTTCAGCTTAAAGGCACCTGGAGCAGCTTCCGGCACCTCCACAACAACATCCACCGCTGCCAC
CGCCACCGCCACCACCACCACCAGCAGCAGCACCACCGGCTTTGCCTTGAATTTAAAACCACTGGCGCCA
GCCGGGATCCCCAGCAATACAGCAGCTGCCGTGACCGCTCCACCTGGCCCTGGCGCAGCTGCAGGGGCGG
CTGCCAGCTCCGCCATGACCTACGCGCAGCTGGAGAGCCTGATCAACAAATGGAGCCTGGAGCTAGAGGA
CCAGGAGCGGCACTTCCTCCAGCAGGCCACCCAGGTCAACGCCTGGGACCGCACGCTGATCGAGAATGGA
GAAAAGATCACCAGCCTGCACCGCGAGGTGGAGAAGGTGAAGCTGGACCAGAAGAGGCTGGACCAGGAGC
TCGACTTCATCCTGTCCCAGCAGAAGGAGCTGGAAGACCTGCTGAGCCCACTGGAGGAGTTGGTCAAGGA
GCAGAGCGGGACCATCTACCTGCAGCACGCGGATGAGGAGCGTGAGAAAACCTACAAGCTGGCTGAGAAC
ATCGACGCACAGCTCAAGCGCATGGCCCAGGATCTCAAGGACATCATCGAGCACCTGAACACGTCCGGGG
CCCCCGCCGACACCAGTGACCCACTGCAGCAGATCTGCAAGATCCTCAATGCGCACATGGACTCACTGCA
GTGGATCGACCAGAACTCGGCCCTGCTGCAGAGGAAGGTGGAGGAGGTGACCAAGGTGTGCGAGGGCCGG
CGCAAGGAGCAGGAGCGCAGCTTCCGGATCACCTTTGACACGCGTGGAGTGCAGGTGGAGACTATCTCCC
CAGGAGACGGGCGCACCTTCCCCAAGCGCGGCCAGACCTGCGTGGTGCACTACACCGGGATGCTTGAAGA
TGGAAAGAAAGTTGATTCCTCCCGGGACAGAAACAAGCCCTTTAAGTTTATGCTAGGCAAGCAGGAGGTG
ATCCGAGGCTGGGAAGAAGGGGTTGCCCAGATGAGTGTGGGTCAGAGAGCCAAACTGACTATATCTCCAG
ATTATGCCTATGGTGCCACTGGGCACCCAGGCATCATCCCACCACATGCCACTCTCGTCTTCGATGTGGA
GCTCCTAAAACTGGAACCGGTCGCCACCATGGTGAGCAAGGGCGAGGAGCTGTTCACCGGGGTGGTGCCC
ATCCTGGTCGAGCTGGACGGCGACGTAAACGGCCACAAGTTCAGCGTGTCCGGCGAGGGCGAGGGCGATG
CCACCTACGGCAAGCTGACCCTGAAGTTCATCTGCACCACCGGCAAGCTGCCCGTGCCCTGGCCCACCCT
CGTGACCACCCTGACCTACGGCGTGCAGTGCTTCAGCCGCTACCCCGACCACATGAAGCAGCACGACTTC
TTCAAGTCCGCCATGCCCGAAGGCTACGTCCAGGAGCGCACCATCTTCTTCAAGGACGACGGCAACTACA
AGACCCGCGCCGAGGTGAAGTTCGAGGGCGACACCCTGGTGAACCGCATCGAGCTGAAGGGCATCGACTT
CAAGGAGGACGGCAACATCCTGGGGCACAAGCTGGAGTACAACTACAACAGCCACAACGTCTATATCATG
GCCGACAAGCAGAAGAACGGCATCAAGGTGAACTTCAAGATCCGCCACAACATCGAGGACGGCAGCGTGC
AGCTCGCCGACCACTACCAGCAGAACACCCCCATCGGCGACGGCCCCGTGCTGCTGCCCGACAACCACTA
CCTGAGCACCCAGTCCGCCCTGAGCAAAGACCCCAACGAGAAGCGCGATCACATGGTCCTGCTGGAGTTC
GTGACCGCCGCCGGGATCACTCTCGGCATGGACGAGCTGTACGGAATGGTGAGCAAGGGCGAGGAGCTGT
TCACCGGGGTGGTGCCCATCCTGGTCGAGCTGGACGGCGACGTAAACGGCCACAAGTTCAGCGTGTCCGG
CGAGGGCGAGGGCGATGCCACCTACGGCAAGCTGACCCTGAAGTTCATCTGCACCACCGGCAAGCTGCCC
GTGCCCTGGCCCACCCTCGTGACCACCCTGACCTACGGCGTGCAGTGCTTCAGCCGCTACCCCGACCACA
TGAAGCAGCACGACTTCTTCAAGTCCGCCATGCCCGAAGGCTACGTCCAGGAGCGCACCATCTTCTTCAA
GGACGACGGCAACTACAAGACCCGCGCCGAGGTGAAGTTCGAGGGCGACACCCTGGTGAACCGCATCGAG
CTGAAGGGCATCGACTTCAAGGAGGACGGCAACATCCTGGGGCACAAGCTGGAGTACAACTACAACAGCC
ACAACGTCTATATCATGGCCGACAAGCAGAAGAACGGCATCAAGGTGAACTTCAAGATCCGCCACAACAT
CGAGGACGGCAGCGTGCAGCTCGCCGACCACTACCAGCAGAACACCCCCATCGGCGACGGCCCCGTGCTG
CTGCCCGACAACCACTACCTGAGCACCCAGTCCGCCCTGAGCAAAGACCCCAACGAGAAGCGCGATCACA
TGGTCCTGCTGGAGTTCGTGACCGCCGCCGGGATCACTCTCGGCATGGACGAGCTGTACAAGTAAAGCGG
CCGCGACTCTAGATCATTCGAATTCTGCAGTCGACGGGTTAACTGGCCAGAATTCCGCCCCCCCCCCCCC
CCCCCCCCCCCCCTCTCCCTCCCCCCCCCCTAACGTTACTGGCCGAAGCCGCTTGGAATAAGGCCGGTGT
GCGTTTGTCTATATGTTATTTTCCACCATATTGCCGTCTTTTGGCAATGTGAGGGCCCGGAAACCTGGTC
CTGTCTTCTTGACGAGCATTCCTAGGGGTCTTTCCCCTCTCGCCAAAGGAATGCAAGGTCTGTTGAATGT
CGTGAAGGAAGCAGTTCCTCTGGAAGCTTCTTGAAGACAAACAACGTCTGTAGCGACCCTTTGCAGGCAG
CGGAACCCCCCACCTGGCGACAGGTGCCTCTGCGGCCAAAAGCCACGTGTATAAGATACACCTGCAAAGG
CGGCACAACCCCAGTGCCACGTTGTGAGTTGGATAGTTGTGGAAAGAGTCAAATGGCTCTCCTCAAGCGT
ATTCAACAAGGGGCTGAAGGATGCCCAGAAGGTACCCCATTGTATGGGATCTGATCTGGGGCCTCGGTGC
ACATGCTTTACATGTGTTTAGTCGAGGTTAAAAAAACGTCTAGGCCCCCCGAACCACGGGGACGTGGTTT
TCCTTTGAAAAACACGATGATAACCGGTATGACCGAGTACAAGCCCACGGTGCGCCTCGCCACCCGCGAC
GACGTCCCCAGGGCCGTACGCACCCTCGCCGCCGCGTTCGCCGACTACCCCGCCACGCGCCACACCGTCG
ATCCGGACCGCCACATCGAGCGGGTCACCGAGCTGCAAGAACTCTTCCTCACGCGCGTCGGGCTCGACAT
CGGCAAGGTGTGGGTCGCGGACGACGGCGCCGCGGTGGCGGTCTGGACCACGCCGGAGAGCGTCGAAGCG
GGGGCGGTGTTCGCCGAGATCGGCCCGCGCATGGCCGAGTTGAGCGGTTCCCGGCTGGCCGCGCAGCAAC
AGATGGAAGGCCTCCTGGCGCCGCACCGGCCCAAGGAGCCCGCGTGGTTCCTGGCCACCGTCGGCGTCTC
GCCCGACCACCAGGGCAAGGGTCTGGGCAGCGCCGTCGTGCTCCCCGGAGTGGAGGCGGCCGAGCGCGCC
GGGGTGCCCGCCTTCCTGGAGACCTCCGCGCCCCGCAACCTCCCCTTCTACGAGCGGCTCGGCTTCACCG
TCACCGCCGACGTCGAGGTGCCCGAAGGACCGCGCACCTGGTGCATGACCCGCAAGCCCGGTGCCTGATT
AATCGCTAATCAACCTCTGGATTACAAAATTTGTGAAAGATTGACTGGTATTCTTAACTATGTTGCTCCT
TTTACGCTATGTGGATACGCTGCTTTAATGCCTTTGTATCATGCTATTGCTTCCCGTATGGCTTTCATTT
TCTCCTCCTTGTATAAATCCTGGTTGCTGTCTCTTTATGAGGAGTTGTGGCCCGTTGTCAGGCAACGTGG
CGTGGTGTGCACTGTGTTTGCTGACGCAACCCCCACTGGTTGGGGCATTGCCACCACCTGTCAGCTCCTT
TCCGGGACTTTCGCTTTCCCCCTCCCTATTGCCACGGCGGAACTCATCGCCGCCTGCCTTGCCCGCTGCT
GGACAGGGGCTCGGCTGTTGGGCACTGACAATTCCGTGGTGTTGTCGGGGAAGCTGACGTCCTTTCCATG
GCTGCTCGCCTGTGTTGCCACCTGGATTCTGCGCGGGACGTCCTTCTGCTACGTCCCTTCGGCCCTCAAT
CCAGCGGACCTTCCTTCCCGCGGCCTGCTGCCGGCTCTGCGGCCTCTTCCGCGTCTTCGCCTTCGCCCTC
AGACGAGTCGGATCTCCCTTTGGGCCGCCTCCCCGCTTAATCGCGTCGAGACCTAGAAAAACATGGAGCA
ATCACAAGTAGCAATACAGCAGCTACCAATGCTGATTGTGCCTGGCTAGAAGCACAAGAGGAGGAGGAGG
TGGGTTTTCCAGTCACACCTCAGGTACCTTTAAGACCAATGACTTACAAGGCAGCTGTAGATCTTAGCCA
CTTTTTAAAAGAAAAGGGGGGACTGGAAGGGCTAATTCACTCCCAACGAAGACAAGATATCCTTGATCTG
TGGATCTACCACACACAAGGCTACTTCCCTGATTGGCAGAACTACACACCAGGGCCAGGGATCAGATATC
CACTGACCTTTGGATGGTGCTACAAGCTAGTACCAGTTGAGCAAGAGAAGGTAGAAGAAGCCAATGAAGG
AGAGAACACCCGCTTGTTACACCCTGTGAGCCTGCATGGGATGGATGACCCGGAGAGAGAAGTATTAGAG
TGGAGGTTTGACAGCCGCCTAGCATTTCATCACATGGCCCGAGAGCTGCATCCGGACTGTACTGGGTCTC
TCTGGTTAGACCAGATCTGAGCCTGGGAGCTCTCTGGCTAACTAGGGAACCCACTGCTTAAGCCTCAATA
AAGCTTGCCTTGAGTGCTTCAAGTAGTGTGTGCCCGTCTGTTGTGTGACTCTGGTAACTAGAGATCCCTC
AGACCCTTTTAGTCAGTGTGGAAAATCTCTAGCAGGGCCCGTTTCATGTGAGCAAAAGGCCAGCAAAAGG
CCAGGAACCGTAAAAAGGCCGCGTTGCTGGCGTTTTTCCATAGGCTCCGCCCCCCTGACGAGCATCACAA
AAATCGACGCTCAAGTCAGAGGTGGCGAAACCCGACAGGACTATAAAGATACCAGGCGTTTCCCCCTGGA
AGCTCCCTCGTGCGCTCTCCTGTTCCGACCCTGCCGCTTACCGGATACCTGTCCGCCTTTCTCCCTTCGG
GAAGCGTGGCGCTTTCTCATAGCTCACGCTGTAGGTATCTCAGTTCGGTGTAGGTCGTTCGCTCCAAGCT
GGGCTGTGTGCACGAACCCCCCGTTCAGCCCGACCGCTGCGCCTTATCCGGTAACTATCGTCTTGAGTCC
AACCCGGTAAGACACGACTTATCGCCACTGGCAGCAGCCACTGGTAACAGGATTAGCAGAGCGAGGTATG
TAGGCGGTGCTACAGAGTTCTTGAAGTGGTGGCCTAACTACGGCTACACTAGAAGAACAGTATTTGGTAT
CTGCGCTCTGCTGAAGCCAGTTACCTTCGGAAAAAGAGTTGGTAGCTCTTGATCCGGCAAACAAACCACC
GCTGGTAGCGGTGGTTTTTTTGTTTGCAAGCAGCAGATTACGCGCAGAAAAAAAGGATCTCAAGAAGATC
CTTTGATCTTTTCTACGGGGTCTGACGCTCAGTGGAACGAAAACTCACGTTAAGGGATTTTGGTCATGAG
ATTATCAAAAAGGATCTTCACCTAGATCCTTTTAAATTAAAAATGAAGTTTTAAATCAATCTAAAGTATA
TATGAGTAAACTTGGTCTGACAGTTACCAATGCTTAATCAGTGAGGCACCTATCTCAGCGATCTGTCTAT
TTCGTTCATCCATAGTTGCCTGACTCCCCGTCGTGTAGATAACTACGATACGGGAGGGCTTACCATCTGG
CCCCAGTGCTGCAATGATACCGCGAGACCCACGCTCACCGGCTCCAGATTTATCAGCAATAAACCAGCCA
GCCGGAAGGGCCGAGCGCAGAAGTGGTCCTGCAACTTTATCCGCCTCCATCCAGTCTATTAATTGTTGCC
GGGAAGCTAGAGTAAGTAGTTCGCCAGTTAATAGTTTGCGCAACGTTGTTGCCATTGCTACAGGCATCGT
GGTGTCACGCTCGTCGTTTGGTATGGCTTCATTCAGCTCCGGTTCCCAACGATCAAGGCGAGTTACATGA
TCCCCCATGTTGTGCAAAAAAGCGGTTAGCTCCTTCGGTCCTCCGATCGTTGTCAGAAGTAAGTTGGCCG
CAGTGTTATCACTCATGGTTATGGCAGCACTGCATAATTCTCTTACTGTCATGCCATCCGTAAGATGCTT
TTCTGTGACTGGTGAGTACTCAACCAAGTCATTCTGAGAATAGTGTATGCGGCGACCGAGTTGCTCTTGC
CCGGCGTCAATACGGGATAATACCGCGCCACATAGCAGAACTTTAAAAGTGCTCATCATTGGAAAACGTT
CTTCGGGGCGAAAACTCTCAAGGATCTTACCGCTGTTGAGATCCAGTTCGATGTAACCCACTCGTGCACC
CAACTGATCTTCAGCATCTTTTACTTTCACCAGCGTTTCTGGGTGAGCAAAAACAGGAAGGCAAAATGCC
GCAAAAAAGGGAATAAGGGCGACACGGAAATGTTGAATACTCATACTCTTCCTTTTTCAATATTATTGAA
GCATTTATCAGGGTTATTGTCTCATGAGCGGATACATATTTGAATGTATTTAGAAAAATAAACAAATAGG
GGTTCCGCGCACATTTCCCCGAAAAGTGCCACCTGAC
